>Addgene plasmid #112112 | pET-45b(+)-Tn5 | depositor full sequence | sequence record 211057 | Tn5 inserted between KpnI and SacI restriction sites
TGGCGAATGGG
[124 nt withheld, positions 12-135]
C
[91 nt withheld, positions 137-227]
A
[49 nt withheld, positions 229-277]
CCTTTGACGTTGGAGTCCACGTTCTTT
[37 nt withheld, positions 305-341]
ACCCTATCTCGGTCTATTCTTTTGATTTATAAGGGATTTTGCCGATTTCGGCCTATTGGTTAAAAAATGA
GCTGATTTAACAAAAATTTAACGCGAATTTTAACAAAATATTAACGTTTACAATTTCTGGCGGCACGATG
GCATGAGATTATCAAAAAGGATCTTCACCTAGATCCTTTTAAATTAAAAATGAAGTTTTAAATCAATCTA
AAGTATATATGAGTAAACTTGGTCTGACAGTTACCAATGCTTAATCAGTGAGGCACCTATCTCAGCGATC
TGTCTATTTCGTTCATCCATAGTTGCCTGACTCCCCGTCGTGTAGATAACTACGATACGGGAGGGCTTAC
CATCTGGCCCCAGTGCTGCAATGATACCGCGAGACCCACGCTCACCGGCTCCAGATTTATCAGCAATAAA
CCAGCCAGCCGGAAGGGCCGAGCGCAGAAGTGGTCCTGCAACTTTATCCGCCTCCATCCAGTCTATTAAT
TGTTGCCGGGAAGCTAGAGTAAGTAGTTCGCCAGTTAATAGTTTGCGCAACGTTGTTGCCATTGCTACAG
GCATCGTGGTGTCACGCTCGTCGTTTGGTATGGCTTCATTCAGCTCCGGTTCCCAACGATCAAGGCGAGT
TACATGATCCCCCATGTTGTGCAAAAAAGCGGTTAGCTCCTTCGGTCCTCCGATCGTTGTCAGAAGTAAG
TTGGCCGCAGTGTTATCACTCATGGTTATGGCAGCACTGCATAATTCTCTTACTGTCATGCCATCCGTAA
GATGCTTTTCTGTGACTGGTGAGTACTCAACCAAGTCATTCTGAGAATAGTGTATGCGGCGACCGAGTTG
CTCTTGCCCGGCGTCAATACGGGATAATACCGCGCCACATAGCAGAACTTTAAAAGTGCTCATCATTGGA
AAACGTTCTTCGGGGCGAAAACTCTCAAGGATCTTACCGCTGTTGAGATCCAGTTCGATGTAACCCACTC
GTGCACCCAACTGATCTTCAGCATCTTTTACTTTCACCAGCGTTTCTGGGTGAGCAAAAACAGGAAGGCA
AAATGCCGCAAAAAAGGGAATAAGGGCGACACGGAAATGTTGAATACTCATACTCTTCCTTTTTCAATCA
TGATTGAAGCATTTATCAGGGTTATTGTCTCATGAGCGGATACATATTTGAATGTATTTAGAAAAATAAA
CAAATAGGTCATGACCAAAATCCCTTAACGTGAGTTTTCGTTCCACTGAGCGTCAGACCCCGTAGAAAAG
ATCAAAGGATCTTCTTGAGATCCTTTTTTTCTGCGCGTAATCTGCTGCTTGCAAACAAAAAAACCACCGC
TACCAGCGGTGGTTTGTTTGCCGGATCAAGAGCTACCAACTCTTTTTCCGAAGGTAACTGGCTTCAGCAG
AGCGCAGATACCAAATACTGTCCTTCTAGTGTAGCCGTAGTTAGGCCACCACTTCAAGAACTCTGTAGCA
CCGCCTACATACCTCGCTCTGCTAATCCTGTTACCAGTGGCTGCTGCCAGTGGCGATAAGTCGTGTCTTA
CCGGGTTGGACTCAAGACGATAGTTACCGGATAAGGCGCAGCGGTCGGGCTGAACGGGGGGTTCGTGCAC
ACAGCCCAGCTTGGAGCGAACGACCTACACCGAACTGAGATACCTACAGCGTGAGCTATGAGAAAGCGCC
ACGCTTCCCGAAGGGAGAAAGGCGGACAGGTATCCGGTAAGCGGCAGGGTCGGAACAGGAGAGCGCACGA
GGGAGCTTCCAGGGGGAAACGCCTGGTATCTTTATAGTCCTGTCGGGTTTCGCCACCTCTGACTTGAGCG
TCGATTTTTGTGATGCTCGTCAGGGGGGCGGAGCCTATGGAAAAACGCCAGCAACGCGGCCTTTTTACGG
TTCCTGGCCTTTTGCTGGCCTTTTGCTCACATGTTCTTTCCTGCGTTATCCCCTGATTCTGTGGATAACC
GTATTACCGCCTTTGAGTGAGCTGATACCGCTCGCCGCAGCCGAACGACCGAGCGCAGCGAGTCAGTGAG
CGAGGAAGCGGAAGAGCGCCTGATGCGGTATTTTCTCCTTACGCATCTGTGCGGTATTTCACACCGCATA
TATGGTGCACTCTCAGTACAATCTGCTCTGATGCCGCATAGTTAAGCCAGTATACACTCCGCTATCGCTA
CGTGACTGGGTCATGGCTGCGCCCCGACACCCGCCAACACCCGCTGACGCGCCCTGACGGGCTTGTCTGC
TCCCGGCATCCGCTTACAGACAAGCTGTGACCGTCTCCGGGAGCTGCATGTGTCAGAGGTTTTCACCGTC
ATCACCGAAACGCGCGAGGCAGCTGCGGTAAAGCTCATCAGCGTGGTCGTGAAGCGATTCACAGATGTCT
GCCTGTTCATCCGCGTCCAGCTCGTTGAGTTTCTCCAGAAGCGTTAATGTCTGGCTTCTGATAAAGCGGG
CCATGTTAAGGGCGGTTTTTTCCTGTTTGGTCACTGATGCCTCCGTGTAAGGGGGATTTCTGTTCATGGG
GGTAATGATACCGATGAAACGAGAGAGGATGCTCACGATACGGGTTACTGATGATGAACATGCCCGGTTA
CTGGAACGTTGTGAGGGTAAACAACTGGCGGTATGGATGCGGCGGGACCAGAGAAAAATCACTCAGGGTC
AATGCCAGCGCTTCGTTAATACAGATGTAGGTGTTCCACAGGGTAGCCAGCAGCATCCTGCGATGCAGAT
CCGGAACATAATGGTGCAGGGCGCTGACTTCCGCGTTTCCAGACTTTACGAAACACGGAAACCGAAGACC
ATTCATGTTGTTGCTCAGGTCGCAGACGTTTTGCAGCAGCAGTCGCTTCACGTTCGCTCGCGTATCGGTG
ATTCATTCTGCTAACCAGTAAGGCAACCCCGCCAGCCTAGCCGGGTCCTCAACGACAGGAGCACGATCAT
GCTAGTCATGCCCCGCGCCCACCGGAAGGAGCTGACTGGGTTGAAGGCTCTCAAGGGCATCGGTCGAGAT
CCCGGTGCCTAATGAGTGAGCTAACTTACATTAATTGCGTTGCGCTCACTGCCCGCTTTCCAGTCGGGAA
ACCTGTCGTGCCAGCTGCATTAATGAATCGGCCAACGCGCGGGGAGAGGCGGTTTGCGTATTGGGCGCCA
GGGTGGTTTTTCTTTTCACCAGTGAGACGGGCAACAGCTGATTGCCCTTCACCGCCTGGCCCTGAGAGAG
TTGCAGCAAGCGGTCCACGCTGGTTTGCCCCAGCAGGCGAAAATCCTGTTTGATGGTGGTTAACGGCGGG
ATATAACATGAGCTGTCTTCGGTATCGTCGTATCCCACTACCGAGATGTCCGCACCAACGCGCAGCCCGG
ACTCGGTAATGGCGCGCATTGCGCCCAGCGCCATCTGATCGTTGGCAACCAGCATCGCAGTGGGAACGAT
GCCCTCATTCAGCATTTGCATGGTTTGTTGAAAACCGGACATGGCACTCCAGTCGCCTTCCCGTTCCGCT
ATCGGCTGAATTTGATTGCGAGTGAGATATTTATGCCAGCCAGCCAGACGCAGACGCGCCGAGACAGAAC
TTAATGGGCCCGCTAACAGCGCGATTTGCTGGTGACCCAATGCGACCAGATGCTCCACGCCCAGTCGCGT
ACCGTCTTCATGGGAGAAAATAATACTGTTGATGGGTGTCTGGTCAGAGACATCAAGAAATAACGCCGGA
ACATTAGTGCAGGCAGCTTCCACAGCAATGGCATCCTGGTCATCCAGCGGATAGTTAATGATCAGCCCAC
TGACGCGTTGCGCGAGAAGATTGTGCACCGCCGCTTTACAGGCTTCGACGCCGCTTCGTTCTACCATCGA
CACCACCACGCTGGCACCCAGTTGATCGGCGCGAGATTTAATCGCCGCGACAATTTGCGACGGCGCGTGC
AGGGCCAGACTGGAGGTGGCAACGCCAATCAGCAACGACTGTTTGCCCGCCAGTTGTTGTGCCACGCGGT
TGGGAATGTAATTCAGCTCCGCCATCGCCGCTTCCACTTTTTCCCGCGTTTTCGCAGAAACGTGGCTGGC
CTGGTTCACCACGCGGGAAACGGTCTGATAAGAGACACCGGCATACTCTGCGACATCGTATAACGTTACT
GGTTTCACATTCACCACCCTGAATTGACTCTCTTCCGGGCGCTATCATGCCATACCGCGAAAGGTTTTGC
GCCATTCGATGGTGTCCGGGATCTCGACGCTCTCCCTTATGCGACTCCTGCATTAGGAAGCAGCCCAGTA
GTAGGTTGAGGCCGTTGAGCACCGCCGCCGCAAGGAATGGTGCATGCAAGGAGATGGCGCCCAACAGTCC
CCCGGCCACGGGGCCTGCCACCATACCCACGCCGAAACAAGCGCTCATGAGCCCGAAGTGGCGAGCCCGA
TCTTCCCCATCGGTGATGTCGGCGATATAGGCGCCAGCAACCGCACCTGTGGCGCCGGTGATGCCGGCCA
CGATGCGTCCGGCGTAGAGGATCGAGATCGATCTCGATCCCGCGAAATTAATACGACTCACTATAGGGGA
ATTGTGAGCGGATAACAATTCCCCTCTAGAAATAATTTTGTTTAACTTTAAGAAGGAGATATACCATGGC
ACATCACCACCACCATCACGTGGGTACCATGATTACCTCAGCTCTGCACCGCGCAGCCGATTGGGCGAAA
AGCGTCTTCTCCTCAGCCGCACTGGGCGATCCGCGTCGTACCGCACGTCTGGTTAACGTCGCGGCCCAGC
TGGCGAAATATAGTGGTAAATCCATTACCATCAGCTCTGAAGGTAGCAAAGCGATGCAAGAAGGCGCCTA
CCGTTTTATTCGCAACCCGAATGTTTCTGCAGAAGCTATCCGCAAAGCGGGCGCCATGCAGACCGTCAAA
CTGGCGCAAGAATTCCCGGAACTGCTGGCCATTGAAGATACCACGAGTCTGTCCTATCGTCATCAGGTGG
CAGAAAAACTGGGCAAACTGGGTAGTATCCAAGACAAATCCCGCGGTTGGTGGGTCCATAGCGTGCTGCT
GCTGGAAGCGACCACGTTTCGTACCGTTGGCCTGCTGCACCAGGAATGGTGGATGCGCCCGGATGACCCG
GCAGATGCTGATGAAAAAGAAAGCGGTAAATGGCTGGCAGCTGCCGCAACGTCGCGTCTGCGCATGGGCT
CAATGATGTCGAACGTTATTGCGGTCTGCGATCGTGAAGCGGACATCCATGCCTATCTGCAGGATAAACT
GGCCCACAATGAACGTTTCGTGGTTCGCAGTAAACATCCGCGCAAAGATGTGGAATCCGGTCTGTATCTG
TACGACCACCTGAAAAACCAACCGGAACTGGGCGGTTACCAGATTAGTATCGCCCAAAAAGGTGTCGTGG
ATAAACGTGGCAAACGCAAAAATCGTCCGGCACGCAAAGCTTCACTGTCGCTGCGTAGCGGTCGCATTAC
CCTGAAACAGGGCAACATCACGCTGAATGCGGTTCTGGCCGAAGAAATTAACCCGCCGAAAGGCGAAACC
CCGCTGAAATGGCTGCTGCTGACGTCAGAACCGGTTGAAAGCCTGGCCCAGGCACTGCGTGTGATTGATA
TCTACACCCATCGTTGGCGCATTGAAGAATTTCACAAAGCCTGGAAAACGGGCGCAGGTGCTGAACGTCA
GCGCATGGAAGAACCGGACAATCTGGAACGTATGGTTAGCATCCTGTCTTTTGTGGCAGTTCGTCTGCTG
CAACTGCGCGAATCCTTTACCCCGCCGCAGGCACTGCGTGCTCAAGGTCTGCTGAAAGAAGCAGAACACG
TGGAAAGCCAGTCTGCTGAAACCGTTCTGACGCCGGATGAATGTCAACTGCTGGGCTATCTGGACAAAGG
TAAACGTAAACGCAAAGAAAAAGCAGGCTCTCTGCAGTGGGCTTACATGGCGATTGCCCGTCTGGGCGGT
TTCATGGATAGCAAACGCACCGGCATCGCATCTTGGGGTGCTCTGTGGGAAGGCTGGGAAGCGCTGCAGA
GCAAACTGGATGGCTTCCTGGCGGCAAAAGACCTGATGGCTCAAGGCATTAAAATCTAAGAGCTCGTGTA
CACGGCGCGCCTGCAGGTCGACAAGCTTGCGGCCGCACTCGAGTCTGGTAAAGAAACCGCTGCTGCGAAA
TTTGAACGCCAGCACATGGACTCGTCTACTAGCGCAGCTTAATTAACCTAGGCTGCTGCCACCGCTGAGC
AATAACTAGCATAACCCCTTGGGGCCTCTAAACGGGTCTTGAGGGGTTTTTTGCTGAAAGGAGGAACTAT
ATCCGGAT
Features (pLannotate 1.2.2; 19 found; start..end, strand, type, name):
     12..467     +  rep_origin     f1 ori (sequence partly withheld): f1 bacteriophage origin of replication; arrow indicates direction of (+) strand synthesis
    582..1442    -  CDS            AmpR: β-lactamase; bla; confers resistance to ampicillin, carbenicillin, and related antibiotics
   1443..1535    -  promoter       AmpR promoter: bla
   1616..2204    +  rep_origin     ori: high-copy-number ColE1/pMB1/pBR322/pUC origin of replication
   2390..2532    -  misc_feature   bom: basis of mobility region from pBR322
   2634..2825    -  CDS            rop: Rop protein, which maintains plasmids at low copy number; rop
   2842..3222    +  CDS            YPB1_ECOLX: Protein predicted: Swiss-Prot protein existence level 4. From Escherichia coli.
   3284..3348    -  CDS            TcR (fragment): tetracycline efflux protein; tet; confers resistance to tetracycline
   3363..3384    -  protein_bind   CAP binding site: CAP binding activates transcription in the presence of cAMP. E. coli catabolite activator protein
   3397..4479    -  CDS            lacI: lac repressor; lacI; The lac repressor binds to the lac operator to inhibit transcription in E. coli. This inhibition can be relieved by adding lactose or isopropyl-β-D-thiogalactopyranoside (IPTG).
   4480..4557    -  promoter       lacI promoter: lacI
   4565..4844    -  CDS            TcR (fragment): tetracycline efflux protein; tet; confers resistance to tetracycline
   4870..4888    +  promoter       T7 promoter: promoter for bacteriophage T7 RNA polymerase
   4889..4913    +  protein_bind   lac operator: The lac repressor binds to the lac operator to inhibit transcription in E. coli. This inhibition can be relieved by adding lactose or isopropyl-β-D-thiogalactopyranoside (IPTG). lac repressor encoded by lacI
   4928..4950    +  RBS            RBS: efficient ribosome binding site from bacteriophage T7 gene 10 (Olins and Rangwala, 1989)
   4990..6417    +  CDS            tnpA: TN5P_ECOLX - Also known as tnp. Experimental evidence at protein level: Swiss-Prot protein existence level 1. Mediates transposition of transposon Tn5 by a 'cut and paste' mechanism. First, the monomeric transposase binds the 19 bp inverted DNA repeats flanking the transposon. Then, dimerization of the DNA- bound transposase creates a synaptic DNA complex. After nicking of the first DNA strand, excision of the transposon proceeds through a series of intermediates. The transposase then mediates the insertion of the transposon at a new site by strand transfer. The activity of the wild- type tran
   6481..6522    +  CDS            S-Tag (fragment): affinity and epitope tag derived from pancreatic ribonuclease A
   6552..6569    +  CDS            SET1 (fragment): solubility-enhancement tag derived from T7 phage gene 10B
   6577..6624    +  terminator     T7 terminator: transcription terminator for bacteriophage T7 RNA polymerase
