>Addgene plasmid #112112 | pET-45b(+)-Tn5 | addgene full sequence | sequence record 215158 | Addgene NGS Result
TGGCGAATGGG
[124 nt withheld, positions 12-135]
C
[91 nt withheld, positions 137-227]
A
[49 nt withheld, positions 229-277]
CCTTTGACGTTGGAGTCCACGTTCTTT
[37 nt withheld, positions 305-341]
ACCCTATCTCGGTCTATTCTTTTGATTTATAAGGGATTTTGCCGATTTCGGCCTATTGGTTAAAAAATGA
GCTGATTTAACAAAAATTTAACGCGAATTTTAACAAAATATTAACGTTTACAATTTCTGGCGGCACGATG
GCATGAGATTATCAAAAAGGATCTTCACCTAGATCCTTTTAAATTAAAAATGAAGTTTTAAATCAATCTA
AAGTATATATGAGTAAACTTGGTCTGACAGTTACCAATGCTTAATCAGTGAGGCACCTATCTCAGCGATC
TGTCTATTTCGTTCATCCATAGTTGCCTGACTCCCCGTCGTGTAGATAACTACGATACGGGAGGGCTTAC
CATCTGGCCCCAGTGCTGCAATGATACCGCGAGACCCACGCTCACCGGCTCCAGATTTATCAGCAATAAA
CCAGCCAGCCGGAAGGGCCGAGCGCAGAAGTGGTCCTGCAACTTTATCCGCCTCCATCCAGTCTATTAAT
TGTTGCCGGGAAGCTAGAGTAAGTAGTTCGCCAGTTAATAGTTTGCGCAACGTTGTTGCCATTGCTACAG
GCATCGTGGTGTCACGCTCGTCGTTTGGTATGGCTTCATTCAGCTCCGGTTCCCAACGATCAAGGCGAGT
TACATGATCCCCCATGTTGTGCAAAAAAGCGGTTAGCTCCTTCGGTCCTCCGATCGTTGTCAGAAGTAAG
TTGGCCGCAGTGTTATCACTCATGGTTATGGCAGCACTGCATAATTCTCTTACTGTCATGCCATCCGTAA
GATGCTTTTCTGTGACTGGTGAGTACTCAACCAAGTCATTCTGAGAATAGTGTATGCGGCGACCGAGTTG
CTCTTGCCCGGCGTCAATACGGGATAATACCGCGCCACATAGCAGAACTTTAAAAGTGCTCATCATTGGA
AAACGTTCTTCGGGGCGAAAACTCTCAAGGATCTTACCGCTGTTGAGATCCAGTTCGATGTAACCCACTC
GTGCACCCAACTGATCTTCAGCATCTTTTACTTTCACCAGCGTTTCTGGGTGAGCAAAAACAGGAAGGCA
AAATGCCGCAAAAAAGGGAATAAGGGCGACACGGAAATGTTGAATACTCATACTCTTCCTTTTTCAATCA
TGATTGAAGCATTTATCAGGGTTATTGTCTCATGAGCGGATACATATTTGAATGTATTTAGAAAAATAAA
CAAATAGGTCATGACCAAAATCCCTTAACGTGAGTTTTCGTTCCACTGAGCGTCAGACCCCGTAGAAAAG
ATCAAAGGATCTTCTTGAGATCCTTTTTTTCTGCGCGTAATCTGCTGCTTGCAAACAAAAAAACCACCGC
TACCAGCGGTGGTTTGTTTGCCGGATCAAGAGCTACCAACTCTTTTTCCGAAGGTAACTGGCTTCAGCAG
AGCGCAGATACCAAATACTGTCCTTCTAGTGTAGCCGTAGTTAGGCCACCACTTCAAGAACTCTGTAGCA
CCGCCTACATACCTCGCTCTGCTAATCCTGTTACCAGTGGCTGCTGCCAGTGGCGATAAGTCGTGTCTTA
CCGGGTTGGACTCAAGACGATAGTTACCGGATAAGGCGCAGCGGTCGGGCTGAACGGGGGGTTCGTGCAC
ACAGCCCAGCTTGGAGCGAACGACCTACACCGAACTGAGATACCTACAGCGTGAGCTATGAGAAAGCGCC
ACGCTTCCCGAAGGGAGAAAGGCGGACAGGTATCCGGTAAGCGGCAGGGTCGGAACAGGAGAGCGCACGA
GGGAGCTTCCAGGGGGAAACGCCTGGTATCTTTATAGTCCTGTCGGGTTTCGCCACCTCTGACTTGAGCG
TCGATTTTTGTGATGCTCGTCAGGGGGGCGGAGCCTATGGAAAAACGCCAGCAACGCGGCCTTTTTACGG
TTCCTGGCCTTTTGCTGGCCTTTTGCTCACATGTTCTTTCCTGCGTTATCCCCTGATTCTGTGGATAACC
GTATTACCGCCTTTGAGTGAGCTGATACCGCTCGCCGCAGCCGAACGACCGAGCGCAGCGAGTCAGTGAG
CGAGGAAGCGGAAGAGCGCCTGATGCGGTATTTTCTCCTTACGCATCTGTGCGGTATTTCACACCGCAAT
GGTGCACTCTCAGTACAATCTGCTCTGATGCCGCATAGTTAAGCCAGTATACACTCCGCTATCGCTACGT
GACTGGGTCATGGCTGCGCCCCGACACCCGCCAACACCCGCTGACGCGCCCTGACGGGCTTGTCTGCTCC
CGGCATCCGCTTACAGACAAGCTGTGACCGTCTCCGGGAGCTGCATGTGTCAGAGGTTTTCACCGTCATC
ACCGAAACGCGCGAGGCAGCTGCGGTAAAGCTCATCAGCGTGGTCGTGAAGCGATTCACAGATGTCTGCC
TGTTCATCCGCGTCCAGCTCGTTGAGTTTCTCCAGAAGCGTTAATGTCTGGCTTCTGATAAAGCGGGCCA
TGTTAAGGGCGGTTTTTTCCTGTTTGGTCACTGATGCCTCCGTGTAAGGGGGATTTCTGTTCATGGGGGT
AATGATACCGATGAAACGAGAGAGGATGCTCACGATACGGGTTACTGATGATGAACATGCCCGGTTACTG
GAACGTTGTGAGGGTAAACAACTGGCGGTATGGATGCGGCGGGACCAGAGAAAAATCACTCAGGGTCAAT
GCCAGCGCTTCGTTAATACAGATGTAGGTGTTCCACAGGGTAGCCAGCAGCATCCTGCGATGCAGATCCG
GAACATAATGGTGCAGGGCGCTGACTTCCGCGTTTCCAGACTTTACGAAACACGGAAACCGAAGACCATT
CATGTTGTTGCTCAGGTCGCAGACGTTTTGCAGCAGCAGTCGCTTCACGTTCGCTCGCGTATCGGTGATT
CATTCTGCTAACCAGTAAGGCAACCCCGCCAGCCTAGCCGGGTCCTCAACGACAGGAGCACGATCATGCT
AGTCATGCCCCGCGCCCACCGGAAGGAGCTGACTGGGTTGAAGGCTCTCAAGGGCATCGGTCGAGATCCC
GGTGCCTAATGAGTGAGCTAACTTACATTAATTGCGTTGCGCTCACTGCCCGCTTTCCAGTCGGGAAACC
TGTCGTGCCAGCTGCATTAATGAATCGGCCAACGCGCGGGGAGAGGCGGTTTGCGTATTGGGCGCCAGGG
TGGTTTTTCTTTTCACCAGTGAGACGGGCAACAGCTGATTGCCCTTCACCGCCTGGCCCTGAGAGAGTTG
CAGCAAGCGGTCCACGCTGGTTTGCCCCAGCAGGCGAAAATCCTGTTTGATGGTGGTTAACGGCGGGATA
TAACATGAGCTGTCTTCGGTATCGTCGTATCCCACTACCGAGATGTCCGCACCAACGCGCAGCCCGGACT
CGGTAATGGCGCGCATTGCGCCCAGCGCCATCTGATCGTTGGCAACCAGCATCGCAGTGGGAACGATGCC
CTCATTCAGCATTTGCATGGTTTGTTGAAAACCGGACATGGCACTCCAGTCGCCTTCCCGTTCCGCTATC
GGCTGAATTTGATTGCGAGTGAGATATTTATGCCAGCCAGCCAGACGCAGACGCGCCGAGACAGAACTTA
ATGGGCCCGCTAACAGCGCGATTTGCTGGTGACCCAATGCGACCAGATGCTCCACGCCCAGTCGCGTACC
GTCTTCATGGGAGAAAATAATACTGTTGATGGGTGTCTGGTCAGAGACATCAAGAAATAACGCCGGAACA
TTAGTGCAGGCAGCTTCCACAGCAATGGCATCCTGGTCATCCAGCGGATAGTTAATGATCAGCCCACTGA
CGCGTTGCGCGAGAAGATTGTGCACCGCCGCTTTACAGGCTTCGACGCCGCTTCGTTCTACCATCGACAC
CACCACGCTGGCACCCAGTTGATCGGCGCGAGATTTAATCGCCGCGACAATTTGCGACGGCGCGTGCAGG
GCCAGACTGGAGGTGGCAACGCCAATCAGCAACGACTGTTTGCCCGCCAGTTGTTGTGCCACGCGGTTGG
GAATGTAATTCAGCTCCGCCATCGCCGCTTCCACTTTTTCCCGCGTTTTCGCAGAAACGTGGCTGGCCTG
GTTCACCACGCGGGAAACGGTCTGATAAGAGACACCGGCATACTCTGCGACATCGTATAACGTTACTGGT
TTCACATTCACCACCCTGAATTGACTCTCTTCCGGGCGCTATCATGCCATACCGCGAAAGGTTTTGCGCC
ATTCGATGGTGTCCGGGATCTCGACGCTCTCCCTTATGCGACTCCTGCATTAGGAAGCAGCCCAGTAGTA
GGTTGAGGCCGTTGAGCACCGCCGCCGCAAGGAATGGTGCATGCAAGGAGATGGCGCCCAACAGTCCCCC
GGCCACGGGGCCTGCCACCATACCCACGCCGAAACAAGCGCTCATGAGCCCGAAGTGGCGAGCCCGATCT
TCCCCATCGGTGATGTCGGCGATATAGGCGCCAGCAACCGCACCTGTGGCGCCGGTGATGCCGGCCACGA
TGCGTCCGGCGTAGAGGATCGAGATCGATCTCGATCCCGCGAAATTAATACGACTCACTATAGGGGAATT
GTGAGCGGATAACAATTCCCCTCTAGAAATAATTTTGTTTAACTTTAAGAAGGAGATATACCATGGCACA
TCACCACCACCATCACGTGGGTACCATGATTACCTCAGCTCTGCACCGCGCAGCCGATTGGGCGAAAAGC
GTCTTCTCCTCAGCCGCACTGGGCGATCCGCGTCGTACCGCACGTCTGGTTAACGTCGCGGCCCAGCTGG
CGAAATATAGTGGTAAATCCATTACCATCAGCTCTGAAGGTAGCAAAGCGATGCAAGAAGGCGCCTACCG
TTTTATTCGCAACCCGAATGTTTCTGCAGAAGCTATCCGCAAAGCGGGCGCCATGCAGACCGTCAAACTG
GCGCAAGAATTCCCGGAACTGCTGGCCATTGAAGATACCACGAGTCTGTCCTATCGTCATCAGGTGGCAG
AAAAACTGGGCAAACTGGGTAGTATCCAAGACAAATCCCGCGGTTGGTGGGTCCATAGCGTGCTGCTGCT
GGAAGCGACCACGTTTCGTACCGTTGGCCTGCTGCACCAGGAATGGTGGATGCGCCCGGATGACCCGGCA
GATGCTGATGAAAAAGAAAGCGGTAAATGGCTGGCAGCTGCCGCAACGTCGCGTCTGCGCATGGGCTCAA
TGATGTCGAACGTTATTGCGGTCTGCGATCGTGAAGCGGACATCCATGCCTATCTGCAGGATAAACTGGC
CCACAATGAACGTTTCGTGGTTCGCAGTAAACATCCGCGCAAAGATGTGGAATCCGGTCTGTATCTGTAC
GACCACCTGAAAAACCAACCGGAACTGGGCGGTTACCAGATTAGTATCGCCCAAAAAGGTGTCGTGGATA
AACGTGGCAAACGCAAAAATCGTCCGGCACGCAAAGCTTCACTGTCGCTGCGTAGCGGTCGCATTACCCT
GAAACAGGGCAACATCACGCTGAATGCGGTTCTGGCCGAAGAAATTAACCCGCCGAAAGGCGAAACCCCG
CTGAAATGGCTGCTGCTGACGTCAGAACCGGTTGAAAGCCTGGCCCAGGCACTGCGTGTGATTGATATCT
ACACCCATCGTTGGCGCATTGAAGAATTTCACAAAGCCTGGAAAACGGGCGCAGGTGCTGAACGTCAGCG
CATGGAAGAACCGGACAATCTGGAACGTATGGTTAGCATCCTGTCTTTTGTGGCAGTTCGTCTGCTGCAA
CTGCGCGAATCCTTTACCCCGCCGCAGGCACTGCGTGCTCAAGGTCTGCTGAAAGAAGCAGAACACGTGG
AAAGCCAGTCTGCTGAAACCGTTCTGACGCCGGATGAATGTCAACTGCTGGGCTATCTGGACAAAGGTAA
ACGTAAACGCAAAGAAAAAGCAGGCTCTCTGCAGTGGGCTTACATGGCGATTGCCCGTCTGGGCGGTTTC
ATGGATAGCAAACGCACCGGCATCGCATCTTGGGGTGCTCTGTGGGAAGGCTGGGAAGCGCTGCAGAGCA
AACTGGATGGCTTCCTGGCGGCAAAAGACCTGATGGCTCAAGGCATTAAAATCTAAGAGCTCGTGTACAC
GGCGCGCCTGCAGGTCGACAAGCTTGCGGCCGCACTCGAGTCTGGTAAAGAAACCGCTGCTGCGAAATTT
GAACGCCAGCACATGGACTCGTCTACTAGCGCAGCTTAATTAACCTAGGCTGCTGCCACCGCTGAGCAAT
AACTAGCATAACCCCTTGGGGCCTCTAAACGGGTCTTGAGGGGTTTTTTGCTGAAAGGAGGAACTATATC
CGGAT
Features (pLannotate 1.2.2; 19 found; start..end, strand, type, name):
     12..467     +  rep_origin     f1 ori (sequence partly withheld): f1 bacteriophage origin of replication; arrow indicates direction of (+) strand synthesis
    582..1442    -  CDS            AmpR: β-lactamase; bla; confers resistance to ampicillin, carbenicillin, and related antibiotics
   1443..1535    -  promoter       AmpR promoter: bla
   1616..2204    +  rep_origin     ori: high-copy-number ColE1/pMB1/pBR322/pUC origin of replication
   2390..2529    -  misc_feature   bom: basis of mobility region from pBR322
   2631..2822    -  CDS            rop: Rop protein, which maintains plasmids at low copy number; rop
   2839..3219    +  CDS            YPB1_ECOLX: Protein predicted: Swiss-Prot protein existence level 4. From Escherichia coli.
   3281..3345    -  CDS            TcR (fragment): tetracycline efflux protein; tet; confers resistance to tetracycline
   3360..3381    -  protein_bind   CAP binding site: CAP binding activates transcription in the presence of cAMP. E. coli catabolite activator protein
   3394..4476    -  CDS            lacI: lac repressor; lacI; The lac repressor binds to the lac operator to inhibit transcription in E. coli. This inhibition can be relieved by adding lactose or isopropyl-β-D-thiogalactopyranoside (IPTG).
   4477..4554    -  promoter       lacI promoter: lacI
   4562..4841    -  CDS            TcR (fragment): tetracycline efflux protein; tet; confers resistance to tetracycline
   4867..4885    +  promoter       T7 promoter: promoter for bacteriophage T7 RNA polymerase
   4886..4910    +  protein_bind   lac operator: The lac repressor binds to the lac operator to inhibit transcription in E. coli. This inhibition can be relieved by adding lactose or isopropyl-β-D-thiogalactopyranoside (IPTG). lac repressor encoded by lacI
   4925..4947    +  RBS            RBS: efficient ribosome binding site from bacteriophage T7 gene 10 (Olins and Rangwala, 1989)
   4987..6414    +  CDS            tnpA: TN5P_ECOLX - Also known as tnp. Experimental evidence at protein level: Swiss-Prot protein existence level 1. Mediates transposition of transposon Tn5 by a 'cut and paste' mechanism. First, the monomeric transposase binds the 19 bp inverted DNA repeats flanking the transposon. Then, dimerization of the DNA- bound transposase creates a synaptic DNA complex. After nicking of the first DNA strand, excision of the transposon proceeds through a series of intermediates. The transposase then mediates the insertion of the transposon at a new site by strand transfer. The activity of the wild- type tran
   6478..6519    +  CDS            S-Tag (fragment): affinity and epitope tag derived from pancreatic ribonuclease A
   6549..6566    +  CDS            SET1 (fragment): solubility-enhancement tag derived from T7 phage gene 10B
   6574..6621    +  terminator     T7 terminator: transcription terminator for bacteriophage T7 RNA polymerase
