[The description below was written by a language model from this plasmid's Addgene catalogue record and pLannotate feature annotations shown in this document.]
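Description:
pET-45b(+)-Tn5 is a bacterial expression plasmid built on the pET-45b(+) backbone for producing a hyperactive form of the Tn5 transposase in E. coli. It is maintained through a ColE1/pMB1-type origin accompanied by the pBR322 bom region and the rop gene, and is selected with ampicillin via the β-lactamase gene. The catalogue lists it as high copy, although rop normally moderates copy number. An f1 origin is also present, and short tetracycline-resistance fragments are non-functional remnants of the pBR322 lineage.

The payload is a roughly 1.4 kb tnpA open reading frame, inserted between the KpnI and SacI sites, carrying the substitutions E54K, E110K, P242A and L372P. Transcription is driven by a T7 promoter followed immediately by a lac operator, with the T7 gene 10 ribosome binding site upstream and a T7 terminator downstream. The plasmid-borne lacI gene supplies repressor, so expression stays low until IPTG is added in a host that provides T7 RNA polymerase. The record states an N-terminal His6 tag contributed by the backbone, which would allow metal-affinity purification. The annotation software did not call it as a separate feature, but a gap between the ribosome binding site and the start of tnpA is consistent with its position. A fragment of the backbone S-Tag lies downstream of the insert, and the record does not say whether it is translated.

The purified enzyme is intended for tagmentation-style preparation of next-generation sequencing libraries. The two sequence records (6,646 and 6,649 nt) carry identical annotations and differ by three bases in the bom region. Both are slightly shorter than the catalogue total of 6,703 bp.
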