Addgene plasmid #112112: pET-45b(+)-Tn5
Purpose: Expresses hyperactive Tn5 transposase for next generation sequencing library preparation
Depositing lab: Frank Pugh. Depositing organization: Pennsylvania State University. Publication: Simplified ChIP-exo assays. Rossi MJ, Lai WKM, Pugh BF. Nat Commun. 2018 Jul 20;9(1):2842. doi: 10.1038/s41467-018-05265-7. PubMed 30030442.
Backbone
  Vector backbone: pET-45b(+)
  Backbone size w/o insert (bp): 5260
  Total vector size (bp): 6703
  Vector type: Bacterial Expression
Growth in bacteria
  Bacterial resistance: Ampicillin, 100 μg/mL
  Growth temperature: 37°C
  Growth strain: DH5alpha
  Copy number: High Copy
Gene/Insert
  Gene/Insert name: Tn5
  Insert size (bp): 1443
  Mutation: E54K E110K P242A L372P
  Tag / fusion protein: His6 (N terminal on backbone)
Resource information
  A portion of this plasmid was derived from a plasmid made by: GenScript
Terms and licenses: Academic/Nonprofit Terms; Industry Terms: Not Available to Industry
How to cite: pET-45b(+)-Tn5 was a gift from Frank Pugh (Addgene plasmid # 112112 ; http://n2t.net/addgene:112112 ; RRID:Addgene_112112)
